LOCUS       Exported 5841 bp ds-DNA circular SYN 12-MAY-2021
DEFINITION  AAV-mediated expression of tdTomato under the TRE promoter..
ACCESSION   .
VERSION     .
KEYWORDS    pAAV-TRE-tdTomato-WPRE
SOURCE      synthetic DNA construct
  ORGANISM  synthetic DNA construct
REFERENCE   1 (bases 1 to 5841)
  AUTHORS   Sakaguchi R, Leiwe MN, Imai T
  TITLE     Bright multicolor labeling of neuronal circuits with fluorescent
            proteins and chemical tags.
  JOURNAL   Elife. 2018 Nov 20;7. pii: 40350. doi: 10.7554/eLife.40350.
  PUBMED    30454553
REFERENCE   2 (bases 1 to 5841)
  AUTHORS   .
  TITLE     Direct Submission
  JOURNAL   Exported May 12, 2021 from SnapGene Server 1.1.58
            http://www.snapgene.com
FEATURES             Location/Qualifiers
     source          1..5841
                     /organism="synthetic DNA construct"
                     /mol_type="other DNA"
     primer_bind     94..111
                     /label=L4440
                     /note="L4440 vector, forward primer"
     protein_bind    228..249
                     /label=CAP binding site
                     /bound_moiety="E. coli catabolite activator protein"
                     /note="CAP binding activates transcription in the presence
                     of cAMP."
     promoter        264..294
                     /label=lac promoter
                     /note="promoter for the E. coli lac operon"
     protein_bind    302..318
                     /label=lac operator
                     /bound_moiety="lac repressor encoded by lacI"
                     /note="The lac repressor binds to the lac operator to
                     inhibit transcription in E. coli. This inhibition can be
                     relieved by adding lactose or
                     isopropyl-beta-D-thiogalactopyranoside (IPTG)."
     primer_bind     307..329
                     /label=M13/pUC Reverse
                     /note="In lacZ gene"
     primer_bind     326..342
                     /label=M13 rev
                     /note="common sequencing primer, one of multiple similar
                     variants"
     primer_bind     326..342
                     /label=M13 Reverse
                     /note="In lacZ gene. Also called M13-rev"
     repeat_region   380..509
                     /label=AAV2 ITR
     protein_bind    583..601
                     /gene="tetO"
                     /label=tet operator
                     /bound_moiety="tetracycline repressor TetR"
                     /note="bacterial operator O2 for the tetR and tetA genes"
     protein_bind    619..637
                     /gene="tetO"
                     /label=tet operator
                     /bound_moiety="tetracycline repressor TetR"
                     /note="bacterial operator O2 for the tetR and tetA genes"
     protein_bind    654..672
                     /gene="tetO"
                     /label=tet operator
                     /bound_moiety="tetracycline repressor TetR"
                     /note="bacterial operator O2 for the tetR and tetA genes"
     protein_bind    690..708
                     /gene="tetO"
                     /label=tet operator
                     /bound_moiety="tetracycline repressor TetR"
                     /note="bacterial operator O2 for the tetR and tetA genes"
     protein_bind    726..744
                     /gene="tetO"
                     /label=tet operator
                     /bound_moiety="tetracycline repressor TetR"
                     /note="bacterial operator O2 for the tetR and tetA genes"
     protein_bind    761..779
                     /gene="tetO"
                     /label=tet operator
                     /bound_moiety="tetracycline repressor TetR"
                     /note="bacterial operator O2 for the tetR and tetA genes"
     protein_bind    797..815
                     /gene="tetO"
                     /label=tet operator
                     /bound_moiety="tetracycline repressor TetR"
                     /note="bacterial operator O2 for the tetR and tetA genes"
     promoter        827..865
                     /label=minimal CMV promoter
                     /note="human cytomegalovirus (CMV) immediate early
                     promoter"
     primer_bind     862..886
                     /label=LNCX
                     /note="Human CMV promoter, forward primer"
     regulatory      900..909
                     /regulatory_class="other"
                     /note="vertebrate consensus sequence for strong initiation
                     of translation (Kozak, 1987)"
     CDS             906..2336
                     /codon_start=1
                     /product="tandem dimeric (pseudo-monomeric) derivative of
                     DsRed (Shaner et al., 2004)"
                     /label=tdTomato
                     /note="mammalian codon-optimized"
                     /translation="MVSKGEEVIKEFMRFKVRMEGSMNGHEFEIEGEGEGRPYEGTQTA
                     KLKVTKGGPLPFAWDILSPQFMYGSKAYVKHPADIPDYKKLSFPEGFKWERVMNFEDGG
                     LVTVTQDSSLQDGTLIYKVKMRGTNFPPDGPVMQKKTMGWEASTERLYPRDGVLKGEIH
                     QALKLKDGGHYLVEFKTIYMAKKPVQLPGYYYVDTKLDITSHNEDYTIVEQYERSEGRH
                     HLFLGHGTGSTGSGSSGTASSEDNNMAVIKEFMRFKVRMEGSMNGHEFEIEGEGEGRPY
                     EGTQTAKLKVTKGGPLPFAWDILSPQFMYGSKAYVKHPADIPDYKKLSFPEGFKWERVM
                     NFEDGGLVTVTQDSSLQDGTLIYKVKMRGTNFPPDGPVMQKKTMGWEASTERLYPRDGV
                     LKGEIHQALKLKDGGHYLVEFKTIYMAKKPVQLPGYYYVDTKLDITSHNEDYTIVEQYE
                     RSEGRHHLFLYGMDELYK"
     misc_feature    2350..2938
                     /label=WPRE
                     /note="woodchuck hepatitis virus posttranscriptional
                     regulatory element"
     primer_bind     complement(2403..2423)
                     /label=WPRE-R
                     /note="WPRE, reverse primer"
     CDS             complement(2821..2832)
                     /codon_start=1
                     /product="Factor Xa recognition and cleavage site"
                     /label=Factor Xa site
                     /translation="IEGR"
     primer_bind     complement(2941..2957)
                     /label=KS primer
                     /note="common sequencing primer, one of multiple similar
                     variants"
     primer_bind     complement(2942..2958)
                     /label=pBluescriptKS
                     /note="For pBluescript vector"
     polyA_signal    2987..3108
                     /label=SV40 poly(A) signal
                     /note="SV40 polyadenylation signal"
     primer_bind     complement(2998..3017)
                     /label=EBV-rev
                     /note="SV40 polyA terminator, reverse primer"
     primer_bind     3052..3071
                     /label=SV40pA-R
                     /note="SV40 polyA, reverse primer"
     repeat_region   3270..3399
                     /label=AAV2 ITR
     primer_bind     complement(3418..3435)
                     /label=M13 Forward
                     /note="In lacZ gene. Also called M13-F20 or M13 (-21)
                     Forward"
     primer_bind     complement(3418..3434)
                     /label=M13 fwd
                     /note="common sequencing primer, one of multiple similar
                     variants"
     primer_bind     complement(3427..3449)
                     /label=M13/pUC Forward
                     /note="In lacZ gene"
     rep_origin      3576..4031
                     /direction=RIGHT
                     /label=f1 ori
                     /note="f1 bacteriophage origin of replication; arrow
                     indicates direction of (+) strand synthesis"
     primer_bind     complement(3663..3682)
                     /label=F1ori-R
                     /note="F1 origin, reverse primer"
     primer_bind     3873..3894
                     /label=F1ori-F
                     /note="F1 origin, forward primer"
     promoter        4057..4161
                     /gene="bla"
                     /label=AmpR promoter
     CDS             4162..5022
                     /codon_start=1
                     /gene="bla"
                     /product="beta-lactamase"
                     /label=AmpR
                     /note="confers resistance to ampicillin, carbenicillin, and
                     related antibiotics"
                     /translation="MSIQHFRVALIPFFAAFCLPVFAHPETLVKVKDAEDQLGARVGYI
                     ELDLNSGKILESFRPEERFPMMSTFKVLLCGAVLSRIDAGQEQLGRRIHYSQNDLVEYS
                     PVTEKHLTDGMTVRELCSAAITMSDNTAANLLLTTIGGPKELTAFLHNMGDHVTRLDRW
                     EPELNEAIPNDERDTTMPVAMATTLRKLLTGELLTLASRQQLIDWMEADKVAGPLLRSA
                     LPAGWFIADKSGAGERGSRGIIAALGPDGKPSRIVVIYTTGSQATMDERNRQIAEIGAS
                     LIKHW"
     primer_bind     complement(4380..4399)
                     /label=Amp-R
                     /note="Ampicillin resistance gene, reverse primer"
     rep_origin      5193..5781
                     /direction=RIGHT
                     /label=ori
                     /note="high-copy-number ColE1/pMB1/pBR322/pUC origin of
                     replication"
     primer_bind     5682..5701
                     /label=pBR322ori-F
                     /note="pBR322 origin, forward primer"
ORIGIN
        1 ttctttcctg cgttatcccc tgattctgtg gataaccgta ttaccgcctt tgagtgagct
       61 gataccgctc gccgcagccg aacgaccgag cgcagcgagt cagtgagcga ggaagcggaa
      121 gagcgcccaa tacgcaaacc gcctctcccc gcgcgttggc cgattcatta atgcagctgg
      181 cacgacaggt ttcccgactg gaaagcgggc agtgagcgca acgcaattaa tgtgagttag
      241 ctcactcatt aggcacccca ggctttacac tttatgcttc cggctcgtat gttgtgtgga
      301 attgtgagcg gataacaatt tcacacagga aacagctatg accatgatta cgccagattt
      361 aattaaggcc ttaattaggc tgcgcgctcg ctcgctcact gaggccgccc gggcaaagcc
      421 cgggcgtcgg gcgacctttg gtcgcccggc ctcagtgagc gagcgagcgc gcagagaggg
      481 agtggccaac tccatcacta ggggttcctt gtagttaatg attaacccgc catgctactt
      541 atctacgtag ccatgctcta ggaagatctc gaattggttt actccctatc agtgatagag
      601 aacgtatgtc gagtttactc cctatcagtg atagagaacg atgtcgagtt tactccctat
      661 cagtgataga gaacgtatgt cgagtttact ccctatcagt gatagagaac gtatgtcgag
      721 tttactccct atcagtgata gagaacgtat gtcgagttta tccctatcag tgatagagaa
      781 cgtatgtcga gtttactccc tatcagtgat agagaacgta tgtcgaggta ggcgtgtacg
      841 gtgggaggcc tatataagca gagctcgttt agtgaaccgt cagatcgcct ggagaattcg
      901 ccaccatggt gagcaagggc gaggaggtca tcaaagagtt catgcgcttc aaggtgcgca
      961 tggagggctc catgaacggc cacgagttcg agatcgaggg cgagggcgag ggccgcccct
     1021 acgagggcac ccagaccgcc aagctgaagg tgaccaaggg cggccccctg cccttcgcct
     1081 gggacatcct gtccccccag ttcatgtacg gctccaaggc gtacgtgaag caccccgccg
     1141 acatccccga ttacaagaag ctgtccttcc ccgagggctt caagtgggag cgcgtgatga
     1201 acttcgagga cggcggtctg gtgaccgtga cccaggactc ctccctgcag gacggcacgc
     1261 tgatctacaa ggtgaagatg cgcggcacca acttcccccc cgacggcccc gtaatgcaga
     1321 agaagaccat gggctgggag gcctccaccg agcgcctgta cccccgcgac ggcgtgctga
     1381 agggcgagat ccaccaggcc ctgaagctga aggacggcgg ccactacctg gtggagttca
     1441 agaccatcta catggccaag aagcccgtgc aactgcccgg ctactactac gtggacacca
     1501 agctggacat cacctcccac aacgaggact acaccatcgt ggaacagtac gagcgctccg
     1561 agggccgcca ccacctgttc ctggggcatg gcaccggcag caccggcagc ggcagctccg
     1621 gcaccgcctc ctccgaggac aacaacatgg ccgtcatcaa agagttcatg cgcttcaagg
     1681 tgcgcatgga gggctccatg aacggccacg agttcgagat cgagggcgag ggcgagggcc
     1741 gcccctacga gggcacccag accgccaagc tgaaggtgac caagggcggc cccctgccct
     1801 tcgcctggga catcctgtcc ccccagttca tgtacggctc caaggcgtac gtgaagcacc
     1861 ccgccgacat ccccgattac aagaagctgt ccttccccga gggcttcaag tgggagcgcg
     1921 tgatgaactt cgaggacggc ggtctggtga ccgtgaccca ggactcctcc ctgcaggacg
     1981 gcacgctgat ctacaaggtg aagatgcgcg gcaccaactt cccccccgac ggccccgtaa
     2041 tgcagaagaa gaccatgggc tgggaggcct ccaccgagcg cctgtacccc cgcgacggcg
     2101 tgctgaaggg cgagatccac caggccctga agctgaagga cggcggccac tacctggtgg
     2161 agttcaagac catctacatg gccaagaagc ccgtgcaact gcccggctac tactacgtgg
     2221 acaccaagct ggacatcacc tcccacaacg aggactacac catcgtggaa cagtacgagc
     2281 gctccgaggg ccgccaccac ctgttcctgt acggcatgga cgagctgtac aagtaagaag
     2341 cttatcgata atcaacctct ggattacaaa atttgtgaaa gattgactgg tattcttaac
     2401 tatgttgctc cttttacgct atgtggatac gctgctttaa tgcctttgta tcatgctatt
     2461 gcttcccgta tggctttcat tttctcctcc ttgtataaat cctggttgct gtctctttat
     2521 gaggagttgt ggcccgttgt caggcaacgt ggcgtggtgt gcactgtgtt tgctgacgca
     2581 acccccactg gttggggcat tgccaccacc tgtcagctcc tttccgggac tttcgctttc
     2641 cccctcccta ttgccacggc ggaactcatc gccgcctgcc ttgcccgctg ctggacaggg
     2701 gctcggctgt tgggcactga caattccgtg gtgttgtcgg ggaaatcatc gtcctttcct
     2761 tggctgctcg cctgtgttgc cacctggatt ctgcgcggga cgtccttctg ctacgtccct
     2821 tcggccctca atccagcgga ccttccttcc cgcggcctgc tgccggctct gcggcctctt
     2881 ccgcgtcttc gccttcgccc tcagacgagt cggatctccc tttgggccgc ctccccgcat
     2941 cgataccgtc gacctcgacc cgggcggccg cttcgagcag acatgataag atacattgat
     3001 gagtttggac aaaccacaac tagaatgcag tgaaaaaaat gctttatttg tgaaatttgt
     3061 gatgctattg ctttatttgt aaccattata agctgcaata aacaagttaa caacaacaat
     3121 tgcattcatt ttatgtttca ggttcagggg gagatgtggg aggtttttta aagcaagtaa
     3181 aacctctaca aatgtggtaa aatcgataag gatcttccta gagcatggct acgtagataa
     3241 gtagcatggc gggttaatca ttaactacaa ggaaccccta gtgatggagt tggccactcc
     3301 ctctctgcgc gctcgctcgc tcactgaggc cgggcgacca aaggtcgccc gacgcccggg
     3361 ctttgcccgg gcggcctcag tgagcgagcg agcgcgcagc cttaattaac ctaattcact
     3421 ggccgtcgtt ttacaacgtc gtgactggga aaaccctggc gttacccaac ttaatcgcct
     3481 tgcagcacat ccccctttcg ccagctggcg taatagcgaa gaggcccgca ccgatcgccc
     3541 ttcccaacag ttgcgcagcc tgaatggcga atgggnnnnn nnnnnnnnnn nnnnnnnnnn
     3601 nnnnnnnnnn nnnnnnnnnn nnnnnnnnnn nnnnnnnnnn nnnnnnnnnn nnnnnnnnnn
     3661 nnnnnnnnnn nnnnnnnnnn nnnnnnnnnn nnnnnnnnnc nnnnnnnnnn nnnnnnnnnn
     3721 nnnnnnnnnn nnnnnnnnnn nnnnnnnnnn nnnnnnnnnn nnnnnnnnnn nnnnnnnnnn
     3781 nnnnnnnnnn nannnnnnnn nnnnnnnnnn nnnnnnnnnn nnnnnnnnnn nnnnnnnnnn
     3841 ncctttgacg ttggagtcca cgttctttaa tagtggactc ttgttccaaa ctggaacaac
     3901 actcaaccct atctcggtct attcttttga tttataaggg attttgccga tttcggccta
     3961 ttggttaaaa aatgagctga tttaacaaaa atttaacgcg aattttaaca aaatattaac
     4021 gcttacaatt taggtggcac ttttcgggga aatgtgcgcg gaacccctat ttgtttattt
     4081 ttctaaatac attcaaatat gtatccgctc atgagacaat aaccctgata aatgcttcaa
     4141 taatattgaa aaaggaagag tatgagtatt caacatttcc gtgtcgccct tattcccttt
     4201 tttgcggcat tttgccttcc tgtttttgct cacccagaaa cgctggtgaa agtaaaagat
     4261 gctgaagatc agttgggtgc acgagtgggt tacatcgaac tggatctcaa cagcggtaag
     4321 atccttgaga gttttcgccc cgaagaacgt tttccaatga tgagcacttt taaagttctg
     4381 ctatgtggcg cggtattatc ccgtattgac gccgggcaag agcaactcgg tcgccgcata
     4441 cactattctc agaatgactt ggttgagtac tcaccagtca cagaaaagca tcttacggat
     4501 ggcatgacag taagagaatt atgcagtgct gccataacca tgagtgataa cactgcggcc
     4561 aacttacttc tgacaacgat cggaggaccg aaggagctaa ccgctttttt gcacaacatg
     4621 ggggatcatg taactcgcct tgatcgttgg gaaccggagc tgaatgaagc cataccaaac
     4681 gacgagcgtg acaccacgat gcctgtagca atggcaacaa cgttgcgcaa actattaact
     4741 ggcgaactac ttactctagc ttcccggcaa caattaatag actggatgga ggcggataaa
     4801 gttgcaggac cacttctgcg ctcggccctt ccggctggct ggtttattgc tgataaatct
     4861 ggagccggtg agcgtgggtc tcgcggtatc attgcagcac tggggccaga tggtaagccc
     4921 tcccgtatcg tagttatcta cacgacgggg agtcaggcaa ctatggatga acgaaataga
     4981 cagatcgctg agataggtgc ctcactgatt aagcattggt aactgtcaga ccaagtttac
     5041 tcatatatac tttagattga tttaaaactt catttttaat ttaaaaggat ctaggtgaag
     5101 atcctttttg ataatctcat gaccaaaatc ccttaacgtg agttttcgtt ccactgagcg
     5161 tcagaccccg tagaaaagat caaaggatct tcttgagatc ctttttttct gcgcgtaatc
     5221 tgctgcttgc aaacaaaaaa accaccgcta ccagcggtgg tttgtttgcc ggatcaagag
     5281 ctaccaactc tttttccgaa ggtaactggc ttcagcagag cgcagatacc aaatactgtt
     5341 cttctagtgt agccgtagtt aggccaccac ttcaagaact ctgtagcacc gcctacatac
     5401 ctcgctctgc taatcctgtt accagtggct gctgccagtg gcgataagtc gtgtcttacc
     5461 gggttggact caagacgata gttaccggat aaggcgcagc ggtcgggctg aacggggggt
     5521 tcgtgcacac agcccagctt ggagcgaacg acctacaccg aactgagata cctacagcgt
     5581 gagctatgag aaagcgccac gcttcccgaa gggagaaagg cggacaggta tccggtaagc
     5641 ggcagggtcg gaacaggaga gcgcacgagg gagcttccag ggggaaacgc ctggtatctt
     5701 tatagtcctg tcgggtttcg ccacctctga cttgagcgtc gatttttgtg atgctcgtca
     5761 ggggggcgga gcctatggaa aaacgccagc aacgcggcct ttttacggtt cctggccttt
     5821 tgctggcctt ttgctcacat g
//
