[The description below was written by a language model from this plasmid's Addgene catalogue record and the feature table of its GenBank file.]
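Description:
pAAV-TRE-tdTomato-WPRE is a 5.8 kb AAV2-based transfer plasmid for producing recombinant adeno-associated virus that expresses the red fluorescent protein tdTomato under tetracycline-responsive control. It is maintained in E. coli as a high-copy plasmid through a ColE1/pUC-type origin and selected with ampicillin via the beta-lactamase gene. The backbone also carries an f1 phage origin and remnants of a lac promoter/operator region with standard M13 sequencing primer sites. A recombination-deficient strain is recorded for growth, consistent with the usual need to keep the repetitive ITRs intact.

The expression cassette sits between two AAV2 inverted terminal repeats, which are the only cis elements needed for replication and packaging of the intervening DNA into AAV capsids when rep, cap and helper functions are supplied in trans. Within the ITRs, the TRE promoter consists of seven tet operator repeats placed upstream of a minimal CMV promoter. On its own this has little activity, and it drives transcription only when a tetracycline-controlled transactivator (tTA or rtTA) is provided from another source, since none is encoded here. A Kozak consensus precedes the 1431 bp, mammalian codon-optimized tdTomato coding sequence, a tandem-dimer derivative of Discosoma DsRed, cloned between EcoRI and NotI sites. It is followed by a WPRE, which enhances transcript stability and expression, and an SV40 polyadenylation signal. The annotated Factor Xa site inside the WPRE on the opposite strand is most likely an incidental sequence match.

The associated publication concerns bright multicolor labeling of neuronal circuits, so the construct is intended for transactivator-dependent, high-level tdTomato labeling of AAV-transduced neurons.
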