Addgene plasmid #104112: pAAV-TRE-tdTomato-WPRE
Purpose: AAV-mediated expression of tdTomato under the TRE promoter.
Depositing lab: Takeshi Imai. Depositing organization: Kyushu University. Publication: Bright multicolor labeling of neuronal circuits with fluorescent proteins and chemical tags. Sakaguchi R, Leiwe MN, Imai T. eLife. 2018 Nov 20;7. pii: 40350. doi: 10.7554/eLife.40350. PubMed 30454553.
Backbone
  Vector backbone: AAV2
  Vector type: AAV
Growth in bacteria
  Bacterial resistance: Ampicillin, 100 μg/mL
  Growth temperature: 37°C
  Growth strain: NEB Stable
  Copy number: High Copy
Gene/Insert
  Gene/Insert name: tdTomato
  Species: Discosoma sp.
  Insert size (bp): 1431
  Promoter: TRE
  Cloning method: Restriction Enzyme; 5′ cloning site EcoRI (not destroyed); 3′ cloning site NotI (not destroyed)
  Sequencing primers: 5′ CMV-F
Resource information
  A portion of this plasmid was derived from a plasmid made by: The tdTomato gene was from Dr. Roger Tsien (UCSD).
Terms and licenses: Academic/Nonprofit Terms; Industry Terms: Not Available to Industry
How to cite: pAAV-TRE-tdTomato-WPRE was a gift from Takeshi Imai (Addgene plasmid # 104112 ; http://n2t.net/addgene:104112 ; RRID:Addgene_104112)
