>Addgene plasmid #104112 | pAAV-TRE-tdTomato-WPRE | addgene partial sequence | sequence record 208157 | Addgene Partial NGS Result
GCTGCGCGCTCGCTCGCTCACTGAGGCCGCCCGGGCAAAGCCCGGGCGTCGGGCGACCTTTGGTCGCCCG
GCCTCAGTGAGCGAGCGAGCGCGCAGAGAGGGAGTGGCCAACTCCATCACTAGGGGTTCCTTGTAGTTAA
TGATTAACCCGCCATGCTACTTATCTACGTAGCCATGCTCTAGGAAGATCTCGAATTGGTTTACTCCCTA
TCAGTGATAGAGAACGTATGTCGAGTTTACTCCCTATCAGTGATAGAGAACGATGTCGAGTTTACTCCCT
ATCAGTGATAGAGAACGTATGTCGAGTTTACTCCCTATCAGTGATAGAGAACGTATGTCGAGTTTACTCC
CTATCAGTGATAGAGAACGTATGTCGAGTTTATCCCTATCAGTGATAGAGAACGTATGTCGAGTTTACTC
CCTATCAGTGATAGAGAACGTATGTCGAGGTAGGCGTGTACGGTGGGAGGCCTATATAAGCAGAGCTCGT
TTAGTGAACCGTCAGATCGCCTGGAGAATTCGCCACCATGGTGAGCAAGGGCGAGGAGGTCATCAAAGAG
TTCATGCGCTTCAAGGTGCGCATGGAGGGCTCCATGAACGGCCACGAGTTCGAGATCGAGGGCGAGGGCG
AGGGCCGCCCCTACGAGGGCACCCAGACCGCCAAGCTGAAGGTGACCAAGGGCGGCCCCCTGCCCTTCGC
CTGGGACATCCTGTCCCCCCAGTTCATGTACGGCTCCAAGGCGTACGTGAAGCACCCCGCCGACATCCCC
GATTACAAGAAGCTGTCCTTCCCCGAGGGCTTCAAGTGGGAGCGCGTGATGAACTTCGAGGACGGCGGTC
TGGTGACCGTGACCCAGGACTCCTCCCTGCAGGACGGCACGCTGATCTACAAGGTGAAGATGCGCGGCAC
CAACTTCCCCCCCGACGGCCCCGTAATGCAGAAGAAGACCATGGGCTGGGAGGCCTCCACCGAGCGCCTG
TACCCCCGCGACGGCGTGCTGAAGGGCGAGATCCACCAGGCCCTGAAGCTGAAGGACGGCGGCCACTACC
TGGTGGAGTTCAAGACCATCTACATGGCCAAGAAGCCCGTGCAACTGCCCGGCTACTACTACGTGGACAC
CAAGCTGGACATCACCTCCCACAACGAGGACTACACCATCGTGGAACAGTACGAGCGCTCCGAGGGCCGC
CACCACCTGTTCCTGGGGCATGGCACCGGCAGCACCGGCAGCGGCAGCTCCGGCACCGCCTCCTCCGAGG
ACAACAACATGGCCGTCATCAAAGAGTTCATGCGCTTCAAGGTGCGCATGGAGGGCTCCATGAACGGCCA
CGAGTTCGAGATCGAGGGCGAGGGCGAGGGCCGCCCCTACGAGGGCACCCAGACCGCCAAGCTGAAGGTG
ACCAAGGGCGGCCCCCTGCCCTTCGCCTGGGACATCCTGTCCCCCCAGTTCATGTACGGCTCCAAGGCGT
ACGTGAAGCACCCCGCCGACATCCCCGATTACAAGAAGCTGTCCTTCCCCGAGGGCTTCAAGTGGGAGCG
CGTGATGAACTTCGAGGACGGCGGTCTGGTGACCGTGACCCAGGACTCCTCCCTGCAGGACGGCACGCTG
ATCTACAAGGTGAAGATGCGCGGCACCAACTTCCCCCCCGACGGCCCCGTAATGCAGAAGAAGACCATGG
GCTGGGAGGCCTCCACCGAGCGCCTGTACCCCCGCGACGGCGTGCTGAAGGGCGAGATCCACCAGGCCCT
GAAGCTGAAGGACGGCGGCCACTACCTGGTGGAGTTCAAGACCATCTACATGGCCAAGAAGCCCGTGCAA
CTGCCCGGCTACTACTACGTGGACACCAAGCTGGACATCACCTCCCACAACGAGGACTACACCATCGTGG
AACAGTACGAGCGCTCCGAGGGCCGCCACCACCTGTTCCTGTACGGCATGGACGAGCTGTACAAGTAAGA
AGCTTATCGATAATCAACCTCTGGATTACAAAATTTGTGAAAGATTGACTGGTATTCTTAACTATGTTGC
TCCTTTTACGCTATGTGGATACGCTGCTTTAATGCCTTTGTATCATGCTATTGCTTCCCGTATGGCTTTC
ATTTTCTCCTCCTTGTATAAATCCTGGTTGCTGTCTCTTTATGAGGAGTTGTGGCCCGTTGTCAGGCAAC
GTGGCGTGGTGTGCACTGTGTTTGCTGACGCAACCCCCACTGGTTGGGGCATTGCCACCACCTGTCAGCT
CCTTTCCGGGACTTTCGCTTTCCCCCTCCCTATTGCCACGGCGGAACTCATCGCCGCCTGCCTTGCCCGC
TGCTGGACAGGGGCTCGGCTGTTGGGCACTGACAATTCCGTGGTGTTGTCGGGGAAATCATCGTCCTTTC
CTTGGCTGCTCGCCTGTGTTGCCACCTGGATTCTGCGCGGGACGTCCTTCTGCTACGTCCCTTCGGCCCT
CAATCCAGCGGACCTTCCTTCCCGCGGCCTGCTGCCGGCTCTGCGGCCTCTTCCGCGTCTTCGCCTTCGC
CCTCAGACGAGTCGGATCTCCCTTTGGGCCGCCTCCCCGCATCGATACCGTCGACCTCGACCCGGGCGGC
CGCTTCGAGCAGACATGATAAGATACATTGATGAGTTTGGACAAACCACAACTAGAATGCAGTGAAAAAA
ATGCTTTATTTGTGAAATTTGTGATGCTATTGCTTTATTTGTAACCATTATAAGCTGCAATAAACAAGTT
AACAACAACAATTGCATTCATTTTATGTTTCAGGTTCAGGGGGAGATGTGGGAGGTTTTTTAAAGCAAGT
AAAACCTCTACAAATGTGGTAAAATCGATAAGGATCTTCCTAGAGCATGGCTACGTAGATAAGTAGCATG
GCGGGTTAATCATTAACTACAAGGAACCCCTAGTGATGGAGTTGGCCACTCCCTCTCTGCGCGCTCGCTC
GCTCACTGAGGCCGGGCGACCAAAGGTCGCCCGACGCCCGGGCTTTGCCCGGGCGGCCTCAGTGAGCGAG
CGAGCGCGCAGC
