>Addgene plasmid #104112 | pAAV-TRE-tdTomato-WPRE | addgene partial sequence | sequence record 210290 | F1ori-R 5'-AGGGAAGAAAGCGAAAGGAG-3'
[66 nt withheld, positions 1-66]
CCCATTCGCCATTCAGGCTGCGCAACTGTTGGGAAGGGCGATCGGTGCGGGCCTCTTCGCTATTACGCCA
GCTGCGC
