>Addgene plasmid #104112 | pAAV-TRE-tdTomato-WPRE | addgene partial sequence | sequence record 210291 | pRS414-R 5'-CACCTCTGACTTGAGCGTCG-3'
GCGGAGCCTATGGAAAACGCCAGCAACGCGGCCTTTTTACGGTTCCTGGCCTTTTGCTGGCCTTTTGCTC
ACATGTTCTTTCCTGCGTTATCCCCTGATTCTGTGGATAACCGTATTACCGCCTTTGAGTGAGCTGATAC
CGCTCGCCGCAGCCGAACGACCGAGCGCAGCGAGTCAGTGAGCGAGGAAGCGGAAGAGCGCCCAATACGC
AAACCGCCTCTCCCCGCGCGTTGGCCGATTCATTAATGCAGCTGCGC
